>Addgene plasmid #100744 | GST-beta2(616-951)Y815A | depositor full sequence | sequence record 189389 | GST-beta2(616-951)Y815A sequence 5981 bps
ACGTTATCGACTGCACGGTGCACCAATGCTTCTGGCGTCAGGCAGCCATCGGAAGCTGTGGTATGGCTGT
GCAGGTCGTAAATCACTGCATAATTCGTGTCGCTCAAGGCGCACTCCCGTTCTGGATAATGTTTTTTGCG
CCGACATCATAACGGTTCTGGCAAATATTCTGAAATGAGCTGTTGACAATTAATCATCGGCTCGTATAAT
GTGTGGAATTGTGAGCGGATAACAATTTCACACAGGAAACAGTATTCATGTCCCCTATACTAGGTTATTG
GAAAATTAAGGGCCTTGTGCAACCCACTCGACTTCTTTTGGAATATCTTGAAGAAAAATATGAAGAGCAT
TTGTATGAGCGCGATGAAGGTGATAAATGGCGAAACAAAAAGTTTGAATTGGGTTTGGAGTTTCCCAATC
TTCCTTATTATATTGATGGTGATGTTAAATTAACACAGTCTATGGCCATCATACGTTATATAGCTGACAA
GCACAACATGTTGGGTGGTTGTCCAAAAGAGCGTGCAGAGATTTCAATGCTTGAAGGAGCGGTTTTGGAT
ATTAGATACGGTGTTTCGAGAATTGCATATAGTAAAGACTTTGAAACTCTCAAAGTTGATTTTCTTAGCA
AGCTACCTGAAATGCTGAAAATGTTCGAAGATCGTTTATGTCATAAAACATATTTAAATGGTGATCATGT
AACCCATCCTGACTTCATGTTGTATGACGCTCTTGATGTTGTTTTATACATGGACCCAATGTGCCTGGAT
GCGTTCCCAAAATTAGTTTGTTTTAAAAAACGTATTGAAGCTATCCCACAAATTGATAAGTACTTGAAAT
CCAGCAAGTATATAGCATGGCCTTTGCAGGGCTGGCAAGCCACGTTTGGTGGTGGCGACCATCCTCCAAA
ATCGGATCTGGAAGTTCTGTTCCAGGGGCCCCTGGGATCCCCGGAATTCGAACAGCCTCAGGTTATCCCC
TCTCAAGGTGATCTTCTAGGGGATCTTTTAAACCTTGACCTCGGTCCCCCAGTCAATGTGCCACAGGTGT
CCTCCATGCAGATGGGAGCAGTGGATCTCCTAGGAGGAGGACTAGATAGTCTGCTTGGCAGTGACCTTGG
CGGGGGCATTGGAGGAAGTCCGGCAGTGGGACAATCCTTCATCCCATCATCGGTCCCTGCAACCTTTGCT
CCTTCACCTACACCTGCTGTGGTCAGCAGTGGACTGAATGACCTGTTTGAACTCTCCACAGGGATAGGCA
TGGCACCTGGTGGATATGTGGCTCCTAAGGCTGTCTGGCTACCTGCAGTAAAGGCTAAAGGCTTGGAGAT
TTCCGGAACATTTACTCACCGCCAAGGGCACATCTATATGGAAATGAACTTCACCAATAAAGCTCTGCAG
CACATGACAGATTTTGCAATCCAGTTTAACAAAAATAGCTTTGGTGTCATCCCCAGCACTCCTCTGGCCA
TCCATACACCACTGATGCCAAACCAGAGCATTGATGTCTCCCTGCCTCTCAATACCTTGGGCCCAGTCAT
GAAGATGGAACCTCTGAATAACCTCCAGGTGGCTGTGAAAAACAATATCGATGTCTTCGCCTTCAGCTGC
CTCATCCCACTCAATGTGCTTTTTGTAGAAGATGGCAAAATGGAGCGCCAGGTCTTCCTTGCAACATGGA
AGGATATTCCCAATGAAAATGAACTTCAGTTTCAGATTAAGGAATGTCATTTAAATGCTGACACTGTTTC
CAGCAAGTTGCAAAACAACAATGTTTATACTATTGCCAAGAGGAATGTGGAAGGGCAGGACATGCTGTAC
CAATCCCTGAAGCTCACTAATGGCATTTGGATTTTGGCCGAACTACGTATCCAGCCAGGAAACCCCAATT
ACACGCTGTCACTGAAGTGTAGAGCTCCTGAAGTCTCTCAATACATCTATCAGGTCTACGACAGCATTTT
GAAAAACTAAGCGGCCGCATCGTGACTGACTGACGATCTGCCTCGCGCGTTTCGGTGATGACGGTGAAAA
CCTCTGACACATGCAGCTCCCGGAGACGGTCACAGCTTGTCTGTAAGCGGATGCCGGGAGCAGACAAGCC
CGTCAGGGCGCGTCAGCGGGTGTTGGCGGGTGTCGGGGCGCAGCCATGACCCAGTCACGTAGCGATAGCG
GAGTGTATAATTCTTGAAGACGAAAGGGCCTCGTGATACGCCTATTTTTATAGGTTAATGTCATGATAAT
AATGGTTTCTTAGACGTCAGGTGGCACTTTTCGGGGAAATGTGCGCGGAACCCCTATTTGTTTATTTTTC
TAAATACATTCAAATATGTATCCGCTCATGAGACAATAACCCTGATAAATGCTTCAATAATATTGAAAAA
GGAAGAGTATGAGTATTCAACATTTCCGTGTCGCCCTTATTCCCTTTTTTGCGGCATTTTGCCTTCCTGT
TTTTGCTCACCCAGAAACGCTGGTGAAAGTAAAAGATGCTGAAGATCAGTTGGGTGCACGAGTGGGTTAC
ATCGAACTGGATCTCAACAGCGGTAAGATCCTTGAGAGTTTTCGCCCCGAAGAACGTTTTCCAATGATGA
GCACTTTTAAAGTTCTGCTATGTGGCGCGGTATTATCCCGTGTTGACGCCGGGCAAGAGCAACTCGGTCG
CCGCATACACTATTCTCAGAATGACTTGGTTGAGTACTCACCAGTCACAGAAAAGCATCTTACGGATGGC
ATGACAGTAAGAGAATTATGCAGTGCTGCCATAACCATGAGTGATAACACTGCGGCCAACTTACTTCTGA
CAACGATCGGAGGACCGAAGGAGCTAACCGCTTTTTTGCACAACATGGGGGATCATGTAACTCGCCTTGA
TCGTTGGGAACCGGAGCTGAATGAAGCCATACCAAACGACGAGCGTGACACCACGATGCCTGCAGCAATG
GCAACAACGTTGCGCAAACTATTAACTGGCGAACTACTTACTCTAGCTTCCCGGCAACAATTAATAGACT
GGATGGAGGCGGATAAAGTTGCAGGACCACTTCTGCGCTCGGCCCTTCCGGCTGGCTGGTTTATTGCTGA
TAAATCTGGAGCCGGTGAGCGTGGGTCTCGCGGTATCATTGCAGCACTGGGGCCAGATGGTAAGCCCTCC
CGTATCGTAGTTATCTACACGACGGGGAGTCAGGCAACTATGGATGAACGAAATAGACAGATCGCTGAGA
TAGGTGCCTCACTGATTAAGCATTGGTAACTGTCAGACCAAGTTTACTCATATATACTTTAGATTGATTT
AAAACTTCATTTTTAATTTAAAAGGATCTAGGTGAAGATCCTTTTTGATAATCTCATGACCAAAATCCCT
TAACGTGAGTTTTCGTTCCACTGAGCGTCAGACCCCGTAGAAAAGATCAAAGGATCTTCTTGAGATCCTT
TTTTTCTGCGCGTAATCTGCTGCTTGCAAACAAAAAAACCACCGCTACCAGCGGTGGTTTGTTTGCCGGA
TCAAGAGCTACCAACTCTTTTTCCGAAGGTAACTGGCTTCAGCAGAGCGCAGATACCAAATACTGTCCTT
CTAGTGTAGCCGTAGTTAGGCCACCACTTCAAGAACTCTGTAGCACCGCCTACATACCTCGCTCTGCTAA
TCCTGTTACCAGTGGCTGCTGCCAGTGGCGATAAGTCGTGTCTTACCGGGTTGGACTCAAGACGATAGTT
ACCGGATAAGGCGCAGCGGTCGGGCTGAACGGGGGGTTCGTGCACACAGCCCAGCTTGGAGCGAACGACC
TACACCGAACTGAGATACCTACAGCGTGAGCTATGAGAAAGCGCCACGCTTCCCGAAGGGAGAAAGGCGG
ACAGGTATCCGGTAAGCGGCAGGGTCGGAACAGGAGAGCGCACGAGGGAGCTTCCAGGGGGAAACGCCTG
GTATCTTTATAGTCCTGTCGGGTTTCGCCACCTCTGACTTGAGCGTCGATTTTTGTGATGCTCGTCAGGG
GGGCGGAGCCTATGGAAAAACGCCAGCAACGCGGCCTTTTTACGGTTCCTGGCCTTTTGCTGGCCTTTTG
CTCACATGTTCTTTCCTGCGTTATCCCCTGATTCTGTGGATAACCGTATTACCGCCTTTGAGTGAGCTGA
TACCGCTCGCCGCAGCCGAACGACCGAGCGCAGCGAGTCAGTGAGCGAGGAAGCGGAAGAGCGCCTGATG
CGGTATTTTCTCCTTACGCATCTGTGCGGTATTTCACACCGCATAAATTCCGACACCATCGAATGGTGCA
AAACCTTTCGCGGTATGGCATGATAGCGCCCGGAAGAGAGTCAATTCAGGGTGGTGAATGTGAAACCAGT
AACGTTATACGATGTCGCAGAGTATGCCGGTGTCTCTTATCAGACCGTTTCCCGCGTGGTGAACCAGGCC
AGCCACGTTTCTGCGAAAACGCGGGAAAAAGTGGAAGCGGCGATGGCGGAGCTGAATTACATTCCCAACC
GCGTGGCACAACAACTGGCGGGCAAACAGTCGTTGCTGATTGGCGTTGCCACCTCCAGTCTGGCCCTGCA
CGCGCCGTCGCAAATTGTCGCGGCGATTAAATCTCGCGCCGATCAACTGGGTGCCAGCGTGGTGGTGTCG
ATGGTAGAACGAAGCGGCGTCGAAGCCTGTAAAGCGGCGGTGCACAATCTTCTCGCGCAACGCGTCAGTG
GGCTGATCATTAACTATCCGCTGGATGACCAGGATGCCATTGCTGTGGAAGCTGCCTGCACTAATGTTCC
GGCGTTATTTCTTGATGTCTCTGACCAGACACCCATCAACAGTATTATTTTCTCCCATGAAGACGGTACG
CGACTGGGCGTGGAGCATCTGGTCGCATTGGGTCACCAGCAAATCGCGCTGTTAGCGGGCCCATTAAGTT
CTGTCTCGGCGCGTCTGCGTCTGGCTGGCTGGCATAAATATCTCACTCGCAATCAAATTCAGCCGATAGC
GGAACGGGAAGGCGACTGGAGTGCCATGTCCGGTTTTCAACAAACCATGCAAATGCTGAATGAGGGCATC
GTTCCCACTGCGATGCTGGTTGCCAACGATCAGATGGCGCTGGGCGCAATGCGCGCCATTACCGAGTCCG
GGCTGCGCGTTGGTGCGGATATCTCGGTAGTGGGATACGACGATACCGAAGACAGCTCATGTTATATCCC
GCCGTCAACCACCATCAAACAGGATTTTCGCCTGCTGGGGCAAACCAGCGTGGACCGCTTGCTGCAACTC
TCTCAGGGCCAGGCGGTGAAGGGCAATCAGCTGTTGCCCGTCTCACTGGTGAAAAGAAAAACCACCCTGG
CGCCCAATACGCAAACCGCCTCTCCCCGCGCGTTGGCCGATTCATTAATGCAGCTGGCACGACAGGTTTC
CCGACTGGAAAGCGGGCAGTGAGCGCAACGCAATTAATGTGAGTTAGCTCACTCATTAGGCACCCCAGGC
TTTACACTTTATGCTTCCGGCTCGTATGTTGTGTGGAATTGTGAGCGGATAACAATTTCACACAGGAAAC
AGCTATGACCATGATTACGGATTCACTGGCCGTCGTTTTACAACGTCGTGACTGGGAAAACCCTGGCGTT
ACCCAACTTAATCGCCTTGCAGCACATCCCCCTTTCGCCAGCTGGCGTAATAGCGAAGAGGCCCGCACCG
ATCGCCCTTCCCAACAGTTGCGCAGCCTGAATGGCGAATGGCGCTTTGCCTGGTTTCCGGCACCAGAAGC
GGTGCCGGAAAGCTGGCTGGAGTGCGATCTTCCTGAGGCCGATACTGTCGTCGTCCCCTCAAACTGGCAG
ATGCACGGTTACGATGCGCCCATCTACACCAACGTAACCTATCCCATTACGGTCAATCCGCCGTTTGTTC
CCACGGAGAATCCGACGGGTTGTTACTCGCTCACATTTAATGTTGATGAAAGCTGGCTACAGGAAGGCCA
GACGCGAATTATTTTTGATGGCGTTGGAATT
Features (pLannotate 1.2.2; 17 found; start..end, strand, type, name):
      6..107     -  CDS            yciV (fragment): RNAAM_ECOLI - Also known as trpH From Escherichia coli (strain K12).
    183..211     +  promoter       tac promoter: strong E. coli promoter; hybrid between the trp and lac UV5 promoters
    219..235     +  protein_bind   lac operator: The lac repressor binds to the lac operator to inhibit transcription in E. coli. This inhibition can be relieved by adding lactose or isopropyl-β-D-thiogalactopyranoside (IPTG). lac repressor encoded by lacI
    258..911     +  CDS            GST26_SCHJA: Experimental evidence at protein level: Swiss-Prot protein existence level 1. GST isoenzymes appear to play a central role in the parasite detoxification system. Other functions are also suspected including a role in increasing the solubility of haematin in the parasite gut. From Schistosoma japonicum (Blood fluke).
    960..1967    +  CDS            AP2B1 (fragment): AP2B1_BOVIN - Also known as CLAPB1. Experimental evidence at protein level: Swiss-Prot protein existence level 1. Component of the adaptor protein complex 2 (AP-2). Adaptor protein complexes function in protein transport via transport vesicles in different membrane traffic pathways. Adaptor protein complexes are vesicle coat components and appear to be involved in cargo selection and vesicle formation. AP-2 is involved in clathrin-dependent endocytosis in which cargo proteins are incorporated into vesicles surrounded by clathrin (clathrin-coated vesicles, CCVs) which are destined for fusion wi
   1998..2037    +  CDS            rop (fragment): Rop protein, which maintains plasmids at low copy number; rop
   2139..2179    +  misc_feature   bom (fragment): basis of mobility region from pBR322
   2284..2388    +  promoter       AmpR promoter: bla
   2389..3249    +  CDS            AmpR: β-lactamase; bla; confers resistance to ampicillin, carbenicillin, and related antibiotics
   3420..4008    +  rep_origin     ori: high-copy-number ColE1/pMB1/pBR322/pUC origin of replication
   4194..4245    -  misc_feature   bom (fragment): basis of mobility region from pBR322
   4252..4329    +  promoter       lacIq promoter: lacI (mutant); In the lacIq allele, a single base change in the promoter boosts expression of the lacI gene about 10-fold.
   4330..5412    +  CDS            lacI: lac repressor; lacI; The lac repressor binds to the lac operator to inhibit transcription in E. coli. This inhibition can be relieved by adding lactose or isopropyl-β-D-thiogalactopyranoside (IPTG).
   5425..5446    +  protein_bind   CAP binding site: CAP binding activates transcription in the presence of cAMP. E. coli catabolite activator protein
   5461..5491    +  promoter       lac promoter: promoter for the E. coli lac operon
   5499..5515    +  protein_bind   lac operator: The lac repressor binds to the lac operator to inhibit transcription in E. coli. This inhibition can be relieved by adding lactose or isopropyl-β-D-thiogalactopyranoside (IPTG). lac repressor encoded by lacI
   5535..5708    +  CDS            lacZα: LacZα fragment of β-galactosidase; lacZ fragment
