>Addgene plasmid #100744 | GST-beta2(616-951)Y815A | addgene full sequence | sequence record 193273 | Addgene NGS Result
TGGAATTAGCTTATCGACTGCACGGTGCACCAATGCTTCTGGCGTCAGGCAGCCATCGGAAGCTGTGGTA
TGGCTGTGCAGGTCGTAAATCACTGCATAATTCGTGTCGCTCAAGGCGCACTCCCGTTCTGGATAATGTT
TTTTGCGCCGACATCATAACGGTTCTGGCAAATATTCTGAAATGAGCTGTTGACAATTAATCATCGGCTC
GTATAATGTGTGGAATTGTGAGCGGATAACAATTTCACACAGGAAACAGTATTCATGTCCCCTATACTAG
GTTATTGGAAAATTAAGGGCCTTGTGCAACCCACTCGACTTCTTTTGGAATATCTTGAAGAAAAATATGA
AGAGCATTTGTATGAGCGCGATGAAGGTGATAAATGGCGAAACAAAAAGTTTGAATTGGGTTTGGAGTTT
CCCAATCTTCCTTATTATATTGATGGTGATGTTAAATTAACACAGTCTATGGCCATCATACGTTATATAG
CTGACAAGCACAACATGTTGGGTGGTTGTCCAAAAGAGCGTGCAGAGATTTCAATGCTTGAAGGAGCGGT
TTTGGATATTAGATACGGTGTTTCGAGAATTGCATATAGTAAAGACTTTGAAACTCTCAAAGTTGATTTT
CTTAGCAAGCTACCTGAAATGCTGAAAATGTTCGAAGATCGTTTATGTCATAAAACATATTTAAATGGTG
ATCATGTAACCCATCCTGACTTCATGTTGTATGACGCTCTTGATGTTGTTTTATACATGGACCCAATGTG
CCTGGATGCGTTCCCAAAATTAGTTTGTTTTAAAAAACGTATTGAAGCTATCCCACAAATTGATAAGTAC
TTGAAATCCAGCAAGTATATAGCATGGCCTTTGCAGGGCTGGCAAGCCACGTTTGGTGGTGGCGACCATC
CTCCAAAATCGGATCTGGAAGTTCTGTTCCAGGGGCCCCTGGGATCCCCGGAATTCGAACAGCCTCAGGT
TATCCCCTCTCAAGGTGATCTTCTAGGGGATCTTTTAAACCTTGACCTCGGTCCCCCAGTCAATGTGCCA
CAGGTGTCCTCCATGCAGATGGGAGCAGTGGATCTCCTAGGAGGAGGACTAGATAGTCTGCTTGGCAGTG
ACCTTGGCGGGGGCATTGGAGGAAGTCCGGCAGTGGGACAATCCTTCATCCCATCATCGGTCCCTGCAAC
CTTTGCTCCTTCACCTACACCTGCTGTGGTCAGCAGTGGACTGAATGACCTGTTTGAACTCTCCACAGGG
ATAGGCATGGCACCTGGTGGATATGTGGCTCCTAAGGCTGTCTGGCTACCTGCAGTAAAGGCTAAAGGCT
TGGAGATTTCCGGAACATTTACTCACCGCCAAGGGCACATCTATATGGAAATGAACTTCACCAATAAAGC
TCTGCAGCACATGACAGATTTTGCAATCCAGTTTAACAAAAATAGCTTTGGTGTCATCCCCAGCACTCCT
CTGGCCATCCATACACCACTGATGCCAAACCAGAGCATTGATGTCTCCCTGCCTCTCAATACCTTGGGCC
CAGTCATGAAGATGGAACCTCTGAATAACCTCCAGGTGGCTGTGAAAAACAATATCGATGTCTTCGCCTT
CAGCTGCCTCATCCCACTCAATGTGCTTTTTGTAGAAGATGGCAAAATGGAGCGCCAGGTCTTCCTTGCA
ACATGGAAGGATATTCCCAATGAAAATGAACTTCAGTTTCAGATTAAGGAATGTCATTTAAATGCTGACA
CTGTTTCCAGCAAGTTGCAAAACAACAATGTTTATACTATTGCCAAGAGGAATGTGGAAGGGCAGGACAT
GCTGTACCAATCCCTGAAGCTCACTAATGGCATTTGGATTTTGGCCGAACTACGTATCCAGCCAGGAAAC
CCCAATTACACGCTGTCACTGAAGTGTAGAGCTCCAGAAGTCTCTCAATACATCTATCAGGTCTACGACA
GCATTTTGAAAAACTAAGCGGCCGCATCGTGACTGACTGACGATCTGCCTCGCGCGTTTCGGTGATGACG
GTGAAAACCTCTGACACATGCAGCTCCCGGAGACGGTCACAGCTTGTCTGTAAGCGGATGCCGGGAGCAG
ACAAGCCCGTCAGGGCGCGTCAGCGGGTGTTGGCGGGTGTCGGGGCGCAGCCATGACCCAGTCACGTAGC
GATAGCGGAGTGTATAATTCTTGAAGACGAAAGGGCCTCGTGATACGCCTATTTTTATAGGTTAATGTCA
TGATAATAATGGTTTCTTAGACGTCAGGTGGCACTTTTCGGGGAAATGTGCGCGGAACCCCTATTTGTTT
ATTTTTCTAAATACATTCAAATATGTATCCGCTCATGAGACAATAACCCTGATAAATGCTTCAATAATAT
TGAAAAAGGAAGAGTATGAGTATTCAACATTTCCGTGTCGCCCTTATTCCCTTTTTTGCGGCATTTTGCC
TTCCTGTTTTTGCTCACCCAGAAACGCTGGTGAAAGTAAAAGATGCTGAAGATCAGTTGGGTGCACGAGT
GGGTTACATCGAACTGGATCTCAACAGCGGTAAGATCCTTGAGAGTTTTCGCCCCGAAGAACGTTTTCCA
ATGATGAGCACTTTTAAAGTTCTGCTATGTGGCGCGGTATTATCCCGTGTTGACGCCGGGCAAGAGCAAC
TCGGTCGCCGCATACACTATTCTCAGAATGACTTGGTTGAGTACTCACCAGTCACAGAAAAGCATCTTAC
GGATGGCATGACAGTAAGAGAATTATGCAGTGCTGCCATAACCATGAGTGATAACACTGCGGCCAACTTA
CTTCTGACAACGATCGGAGGACCGAAGGAGCTAACCGCTTTTTTGCACAACATGGGGGATCATGTAACTC
GCCTTGATCGTTGGGAACCGGAGCTGAATGAAGCCATACCAAACGACGAGCGTGACACCACGATGCCTGC
AGCAATGGCAACAACGTTGCGCAAACTATTAACTGGCGAACTACTTACTCTAGCTTCCCGGCAACAATTA
ATAGACTGGATGGAGGCGGATAAAGTTGCAGGACCACTTCTGCGCTCGGCCCTTCCGGCTGGCTGGTTTA
TTGCTGATAAATCTGGAGCCGGTGAGCGTGGGTCTCGCGGTATCATTGCAGCACTGGGGCCAGATGGTAA
GCCCTCCCGTATCGTAGTTATCTACACGACGGGGAGTCAGGCAACTATGGATGAACGAAATAGACAGATC
GCTGAGATAGGTGCCTCACTGATTAAGCATTGGTAACTGTCAGACCAAGTTTACTCATATATACTTTAGA
TTGATTTAAAACTTCATTTTTAATTTAAAAGGATCTAGGTGAAGATCCTTTTTGATAATCTCATGACCAA
AATCCCTTAACGTGAGTTTTCGTTCCACTGAGCGTCAGACCCCGTAGAAAAGATCAAAGGATCTTCTTGA
GATCCTTTTTTTCTGCGCGTAATCTGCTGCTTGCAAACAAAAAAACCACCGCTACCAGCGGTGGTTTGTT
TGCCGGATCAAGAGCTACCAACTCTTTTTCCGAAGGTAACTGGCTTCAGCAGAGCGCAGATACCAAATAC
TGTCCTTCTAGTGTAGCCGTAGTTAGGCCACCACTTCAAGAACTCTGTAGCACCGCCTACATACCTCGCT
CTGCTAATCCTGTTACCAGTGGCTGCTGCCAGTGGCGATAAGTCGTGTCTTACCGGGTTGGACTCAAGAC
GATAGTTACCGGATAAGGCGCAGCGGTCGGGCTGAACGGGGGGTTCGTGCACACAGCCCAGCTTGGAGCG
AACGACCTACACCGAACTGAGATACCTACAGCGTGAGCTATGAGAAAGCGCCACGCTTCCCGAAGGGAGA
AAGGCGGACAGGTATCCGGTAAGCGGCAGGGTCGGAACAGGAGAGCGCACGAGGGAGCTTCCAGGGGGAA
ACGCCTGGTATCTTTATAGTCCTGTCGGGTTTCGCCACCTCTGACTTGAGCGTCGATTTTTGTGATGCTC
GTCAGGGGGGCGGAGCCTATGGAAAAACGCCAGCAACGCGGCCTTTTTACGGTTCCTGGCCTTTTGCTGG
CCTTTTGCTCACATGTTCTTTCCTGCGTTATCCCCTGATTCTGTGGATAACCGTATTACCGCCTTTGAGT
GAGCTGATACCGCTCGCCGCAGCCGAACGACCGAGCGCAGCGAGTCAGTGAGCGAGGAAGCGGAAGAGCG
CCTGATGCGGTATTTTCTCCTTACGCATCTGTGCGGTATTTCACACCGCATAAATTCCGACACCATCGAA
TGGCGCAAAACCTTTCGCGGTATGGCATGATAGCGCCCGGAAGAGAGTCAATTCAGGGTGGTGAATGTGA
AACCAGTAACGTTATACGATGTCGCAGAGTATGCCGGTGTCTCTTATCAGACCGTTTCCCGCGTGGTGAA
CCAGGCCAGCCACGTTTCTGCGAAAACGCGGGAAAAAGTGGAAGCGGCGATGGCGGAGCTGAATTACATT
CCCAACCGCGTGGCACAACAACTGGCGGGCAAACAGTCGTTGCTGATTGGCGTTGCCACCTCCAGTCTGG
CCCTGCACGCGCCGTCGCAAATTGTCGCGGCGATTAAATCTCGCGCCGATCAACTGGGTGCCAGCGTGGT
GGTGTCGATGGTAGAACGAAGCGGCGTCGAAGCCTGTAAAGCGGCGGTGCACAATCTTCTCGCGCAACGC
GTCAGTGGGCTGATCATTAACTATCCGCTGGATGACCAGGATGCCATTGCTGTGGAAGCTGCCTGCACTA
ATGTTCCGGCGTTATTTCTTGATGTCTCTGACCAGACACCCATCAACAGTATTATTTTCTCCCATGAAGA
CGGTACGCGACTGGGCGTGGAGCATCTGGTCGCATTGGGTCACCAGCAAATCGCGCTGTTAGCGGGCCCA
TTAAGTTCTGTCTCGGCGCGTCTGCGTCTGGCTGGCTGGCATAAATATCTCACTCGCAATCAAATTCAGC
CGATAGCGGAACGGGAAGGCGACTGGAGTGCCATGTCCGGTTTTCAACAAACCATGCAAATGCTGAATGA
GGGCATCGTTCCCACTGCGATGCTGGTTGCCAACGATCAGATGGCGCTGGGCGCAATGCGCGCCATTACC
GAGTCCGGGCTGCGCGTTGGTGCGGATATCTCGGTAGTGGGATACGACGATACCGAAGACAGCTCATGTT
ATATCCCGCCGTTAACCACCATCAAACAGGATTTTCGCCTGCTGGGGCAAACCAGCGTGGACCGCTTGCT
GCAACTCTCTCAGGGCCAGGCGGTGAAGGGCAATCAGCTGTTGCCCGTCTCACTGGTGAAAAGAAAAACC
ACGCTAGCGCCCAATACGCAAACCGCCTCTCCCCGCGCGTTGGCCGATTCATTAATGCAGCTGGCACGAC
AGGTTTCCCGACTGGAAAGCGGGCAGTGAGCGCAACGCAATTAATGTAAGTTAGCTCACTCATTAGGCAC
CCCAGGCTTTACACTTTATGCTTCCGGCTCGTATGTTGTGTGGAATTGTGAGCGGATAACAATTTCACAC
AGGAAACAGCTATGACCATGATTACGGATTCACTGGCCGTCGTTTTACAACGTCGTGACTGGGAAAACCC
TGGCGTTACCCAACTTAATCGCCTTGCAGCACATCCCCCTTTCGCCAGCTGGCGTAATAGCGAAGAGGCC
CGCACCGATCGCCCTTCCCAACAGTTGCGCAGCCTGAATGGCGAATGGCGCTTTGCCTGGTTTCCGGCAC
CAGAAGCGGTGCCGGAAAGCTGGCTGGAGTGCGATCTTCCTGAGGCCGATACTGTCGTCGTCCCCTCAAA
CTGGCAGATGCACGGTTACGATGCGCCCATCTACACCAACGTGACCTATCCCATTACGGTCAATCCGCCG
TTTGTTCCCACGGAGAATCCGACGGGTTGTTACTCGCTCACATTTAATGTTGATGAAAGCTGGCTACAGG
AAGGCCAGACGCGAATTATTTTTGATGGCGT
Features (pLannotate 1.2.2; 17 found; start..end, strand, type, name):
    190..218     +  promoter       tac promoter: strong E. coli promoter; hybrid between the trp and lac UV5 promoters
    226..242     +  protein_bind   lac operator: The lac repressor binds to the lac operator to inhibit transcription in E. coli. This inhibition can be relieved by adding lactose or isopropyl-β-D-thiogalactopyranoside (IPTG). lac repressor encoded by lacI
    265..918     +  CDS            GST26_SCHJA: Experimental evidence at protein level: Swiss-Prot protein existence level 1. GST isoenzymes appear to play a central role in the parasite detoxification system. Other functions are also suspected including a role in increasing the solubility of haematin in the parasite gut. From Schistosoma japonicum (Blood fluke).
    967..1974    +  CDS            AP2B1 (fragment): AP2B1_BOVIN - Also known as CLAPB1. Experimental evidence at protein level: Swiss-Prot protein existence level 1. Component of the adaptor protein complex 2 (AP-2). Adaptor protein complexes function in protein transport via transport vesicles in different membrane traffic pathways. Adaptor protein complexes are vesicle coat components and appear to be involved in cargo selection and vesicle formation. AP-2 is involved in clathrin-dependent endocytosis in which cargo proteins are incorporated into vesicles surrounded by clathrin (clathrin-coated vesicles, CCVs) which are destined for fusion wi
   2005..2044    +  CDS            rop (fragment): Rop protein, which maintains plasmids at low copy number; rop
   2146..2186    +  misc_feature   bom (fragment): basis of mobility region from pBR322
   2291..2395    +  promoter       AmpR promoter: bla
   2396..3256    +  CDS            AmpR: β-lactamase; bla; confers resistance to ampicillin, carbenicillin, and related antibiotics
   3427..4015    +  rep_origin     ori: high-copy-number ColE1/pMB1/pBR322/pUC origin of replication
   4201..4252    -  misc_feature   bom (fragment): basis of mobility region from pBR322
   4259..4336    +  promoter       lacI promoter: lacI
   4337..5419    +  CDS            lacI: lac repressor; lacI; The lac repressor binds to the lac operator to inhibit transcription in E. coli. This inhibition can be relieved by adding lactose or isopropyl-β-D-thiogalactopyranoside (IPTG).
   5432..5453    +  protein_bind   CAP binding site: CAP binding activates transcription in the presence of cAMP. E. coli catabolite activator protein
   5468..5498    +  promoter       lac promoter: promoter for the E. coli lac operon
   5506..5522    +  protein_bind   lac operator: The lac repressor binds to the lac operator to inhibit transcription in E. coli. This inhibition can be relieved by adding lactose or isopropyl-β-D-thiogalactopyranoside (IPTG). lac repressor encoded by lacI
   5542..5715    +  CDS            lacZα: LacZα fragment of β-galactosidase; lacZ fragment
   5979..114     -  CDS            yciV (fragment) (across the origin): RNAAM_ECOLI - Also known as trpH From Escherichia coli (strain K12).
