[The description below was written by a language model from this plasmid's Addgene catalogue record and pLannotate feature annotations shown in this document.]
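Description:
GST-beta2(616-951)Y815A is a bacterial expression plasmid built on the pGEX-6P-1 backbone for producing a GST-tagged fragment of the human AP2 adaptor complex beta2 subunit (AP2B1, beta2 adaptin) in E. coli. It replicates from a ColE1/pMB1-type origin and is selected with ampicillin through the bla (AmpR) gene; short remnants of pBR322 rop and bom sequences are also annotated. Both the depositor sequence and the repository's sequencing result are 5,981 nt and show the same feature layout, offset by a few bases. They differ only in whether the promoter driving lacI is called as wild-type or the stronger lacIq variant.

The expression cassette consists of the tac promoter followed by a lac operator, then the Schistosoma japonicum glutathione S-transferase coding sequence. After a short linker comes the 1,008 bp AP2B1 insert, which encodes residues 616-951, the hinge and ear (appendage) regions, of the long splice form. The annotation tool matched this fragment to the bovine orthologue, but the record gives the species as human. The plasmid-borne lacI repressor keeps the tac promoter off until it is induced with IPTG, and the N-terminal GST allows affinity capture on glutathione resin. The insert carries a tyrosine-to-alanine substitution named Y815A according to the shorter isoform's numbering; the depositor notes that in the long isoform actually present here, the change corresponds to Y829A.

The record describes it as a mutant version of the beta2 hinge-and-ear construct, associated with work on tools for triggering clathrin-mediated endocytosis. It does not state the functional effect of the mutation. A recombinant GST fusion of this type would typically be used for purification and in vitro binding or pull-down comparisons.
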