Addgene plasmid #100744: GST-beta2(616-951)Y815A
Purpose: Bacterial expression of GST-tagged beta2 subunit of AP2 complex (hinge and ear) long splice form, mutant
Depositing lab: Stephen Royle. Depositing organization: University of Warwick. Publication: New tools for "hot-wiring" clathrin-mediated endocytosis with temporal and spatial precision. Wood LA, Larocque G, Clarke NI, Sarkar S, Royle SJ. J Cell Biol. 2017 Sep 27. pii: jcb.201702188. doi: 10.1083/jcb.201702188. PubMed 28954824.
Backbone
  Vector backbone: pGEX-6P-1
  Vector type: Bacterial Expression
Growth in bacteria
  Bacterial resistance: Ampicillin, 100 μg/mL
  Growth temperature: 37°C
  Growth strain: DH5alpha
  Copy number: Unknown
Gene/Insert
  Gene/Insert name: AP2B1 (alt name: beta2 adaptin)
  Species: H. sapiens (human)
  Insert size (bp): 1008
  Mutation: Long isoform with Y815A mutation
  GenBank ID: BC006201 NM_001030006.1
  Entrez Gene: AP2B1 (a.k.a. ADTB2, AP105B, AP2-BETA, CLAPB1)
  Tag / fusion protein: GST (N terminal on insert)
  Cloning method: Restriction Enzyme; 5′ cloning site NotI (unknown if destroyed); 3′ cloning site EcoRI (unknown if destroyed)
  Sequencing primers: 5′ pGEX 5'
Terms and licenses: Academic/Nonprofit Terms; Industry Terms: Not Available to Industry
Depositor comments: The mutation numbering in this plasmid refers to the shorter isoform. The mutation in the longer isoform of AP2B1, which is contained in this plasmid, is Y829A.
How to cite: GST-beta2(616-951)Y815A was a gift from Stephen Royle (Addgene plasmid # 100744 ; http://n2t.net/addgene:100744 ; RRID:Addgene_100744)
